>Addgene plasmid #64979 | pTH1-SaSrtA-A | depositor full sequence | sequence record 109834 | pTH1-SaSrtA-A sequence 7135 bps
AACTACGTCAGGTGGCACTTTTCGGGGAAATGTGCGCGGAACCCCTATTTGTTTATTTTTCTAAATACAT
TCAAATATGTATCCGCTCATGAGACAATAACCCTGATAAATGCTTCAATAATATTGAAAAAGGAAGAGTA
TGAGTATTCAACATTTCCGTGTCGCCCTTATTCCCTTTTTTGCGGCATTTTGCCTTCCTGTTTTTGCTCA
CCCAGAAACGCTGGTGAAAGTAAAAGATGCTGAAGATCAGTTGGGTGCACGAGTGGGTTACATCGAACTG
GATCTCAACAGCGGTAAGATCCTTGAGAGTTTTCGCCCCGAAGAACGTTCTCCAATGATGAGCACTTTTA
AAGTTCTGCTATGTGGCGCGGTATTATCCCGTGTTGACGCCGGGCAAGAGCAACTCGGTCGCCGCATACA
CTATTCTCAGAATGACTTGGTTGAGTACTCACCAGTCACAGAAAAGCATCTTACGGATGGCATGACAGTA
AGAGAATTATGCAGTGCTGCCATAACCATGAGTGATAACACTGCGGCCAACTTACTTCTGACAACGATCG
GAGGACCGAAGGAGCTAACCGCTTTTTTGCACAACATGGGGGATCATGTAACTCGCCTTGATCGTTGGGA
ACCGGAGCTGAATGAAGCCATACCAAACGACGAGCGTGACACCACGATGCCTGTAGCAATGGCAACAACG
TTGCGCAAACTATTAACTGGCGAACTACTTACTCTAGCTTCCCGGCAACAATTAATAGACTGGATGGAGG
CGGATAAAGTTGCAGGACCACTTCTGCGCTCGGCCCTTCCGGCTGGCTGGTTTATTGCTGATAAATCTGG
AGCCGGTGAGCGTGGGTCTCGCGGTATCATTGCAGCACTGGGGCCAGATGGTAAGCCCTCCCGTATCGTA
GTTATCTACACGACGGGGAGTCAGGCAACTATGGATGAACGAAATAGACAGATCGCTGAGATAGGTGCCT
CACTGATTAAGCATTGGTAACTGTCAGACCAAGTTTACTCATATATACTTTAGATTGATT
[38 nt withheld, positions 1041-1078]
A
[37 nt withheld, positions 1080-1116]
ATTTTGTTAAAATTCGCGTTAAATTTTTGTTAAATCAGCTCATTTTTTAACCAATAGGCCGAAATCGGCA
AAATCCCTTATAAATCAAAAGAATAGCCCGAGATAGGGT
[37 nt withheld, positions 1226-1262]
AAAGAACGTGGACTCCAACGTCAAAGG
[141 nt withheld, positions 1290-1430]
G
[125 nt withheld, positions 1432-1556]
AAAGGATCTAGGTGAAGATCCTTTTTGATAATCTCATGACCAAAATCCCTTAACGTGAGTTTTCGTTCCA
CTGAGCGTCAGACCCCGTAGAAAAGATCAAAGGATCTTCTTGAGATCCTTTTTTTCTGCGCGTAATCTGC
TGCTTGCAAACAAAAAAACCACCGCTACCAGCGGTGGTTTGTTTGCCGGATCAAGAGCTACCAACTCTTT
TTCCGAAGGTAACTGGCTTCAGCAGAGCGCAGATACCAAATACTGTCCTTCTAGTGTAGCCGTAGTTAGG
CCACCACTTCAAGAACTCTGTAGCACCGCCTACATACCTCGCTCTGCTAATCCTGTTACCAGTGGCTGCT
GCCAGTGGCGATAAGTCGTGTCTTACCGGGTTGGACTCAAGACGATAGTTACCGGATAAGGCGCAGCGGT
CGGGCTGAACGGGGGGTTCGTGCACACAGCCCAGCTTGGAGCGAACGACCTACACCGAACTGAGATACCT
ACAGCGTGAGCTATGAGAAAGCGCCACGCTTCCCGAAGGGAGAAAGGCGGACAGGTATCCGGTAAGCGGC
AGGGTCGGAACAGGAGAGCGCACGAGGGAGCTTCCAGGGGGAAACGCCTGGTATCTTTATAGTCCTGTCG
GGTTTCGCCACCTCTGACTTGAGCGTCGATTTTTGTGATGCTCGTCAGGGGGGCGGAGCCTATGGAAAAA
CGCCAGCAACGCGGCCTTTTTACGGTTCCTGGCCTTTTGCTGGCCTTTTGCTCACATGTTCTTTCCTGCG
TTATCCCCTGATTCTGTGGATAACCGTATTACCGCCTTTGAGTGAGCTGATACCGCTCGCCGCAGCCGAA
CGACCGAGCGCAGCGAGTCAGTGAGCGAGGAAGCTATGGTGCACTCTCAGTACAATCTGCTCTGATGCCG
CATAGTTAAGCCAGTATACACTCCGCTATCGCTACGTGACTGGGTCATGGCTGCGCCCCGACACCCGCCA
ACACCCGCTGACGCGCCCTGACGGGCTTGTCTGCTCCCGGCATCCGCTTACAGACAAGCTGTGACCGTCT
CCGGGAGCTGCATGTGTCAGAGGTTTTCACCGTCATCACCGAAACGCGCGAGGCAGCTGCGGTAAAGCTC
ATCAGCGTGGTCGTGCAGCGATTCACAGATGTCTGCCTGTTCATCCGCGTCCAGCTCGTTGAGTTTCTCC
AGAAGCGTTAATGTCTGGCTTCTGATAAAGCGGGCCATGTTAAGGGCGGTTTTTTCCTGTTTGGTCACTG
ATGCCTCCGTGTAAGGGGGATTTCTGTTCATGGGGGTAATGATACCGATGAAACGAGAGAGGATGCTCAC
GATACGGGTTACTGATGATGAACATGCCCGGTTACTGGAACGTTGTGAGGGTAAACAACTGGCGGTATGG
ATGCGGCGGGACCAGAGAAAAATCACTCAGGGTCAATGCCAGCCGAACGCCAGCAAGACGTAGCCCAGCG
CGTCGGCCGCCATGCCGGCGATAATGGCCTGCTTCTCGCCGAAACGTTTGGTGGCGGGACCAGTGACGAA
GGCTTGAGCGAGGGCGTGCAAGATTCCGAATACCGCAAGCGACAGGCCGATCATCGTCGCGCTCCAGCGA
AAGCGGTCCTCGCCGAAAATGACCCAGAGCGCTGCCGGCACCTGTCCTACGAGTTGCATGATAAAGAAGA
CAGTCATAAGTGCGGCGACGATAGTCATGCCCCGCGCCCACCGGAAGGAGCTGACTGGGTTGAAGGCTCT
CAAGGGCATCGGTCGAGATCCCGGTGCCTAATGAGTGAGCTAACTTACATTAATTGCGTTGCGCTCACTG
CCCGCTTTCCAGTCGGGAAACCTGTCGTGCCAGCTGCATTAATGAATCGGCCAACGCGCGGGGAGAGGCG
GTTTGCGTATTGGGCGCCAGGGTGGTTTTTCTTTTCACCAGTGAGACGGGCAACAGCTGATTGCCCTTCA
CCGCCTGGCCCTGAGAGAGTTGCAGCAAGCGGTCCACGCTGGTTTGCCCCAGCAGGCGAAAATCCTGTTT
GATGGTGGTTAACGGCGGGATATAACATGAGCTGTCTTCGGTATCGTCGTATCCCACTACCGAGATATCC
GCACCAACGCGCAGCCCGGACTCGGTAATGGCGCGCATTGCGCCCAGCGCCATCTGATCGTTGGCAACCA
GCATCGCAGTGGGAACGATGCCCTCATTCAGCATTTGCATGGTTTGTTGAAAACCGGACATGGCACTCCA
GTCGCCTTCCCGTTCCGCTATCGGCTGAATTTGATTGCGAGTGAGATATTTATGCCAGCCAGCCAGACGC
AGACGCGCCGAGACAGAACTTAATGGGCCCGCTAACAGCGCGATTTGCTGGTGACCCAATGCGACCAGAT
GCTCCACGCCCAGTCGCGTACCGTCTTCATGGGAGAAAATAATACTGTTGATGGGTGTCTGGTCAGAGAC
ATCAAGAAATAACGCCGGAACATTAGTGCAGGCAGCTTCCACAGCAATGGCATCCTGGTCATCCAGCGGA
TAGTTAATGATCAGCCCACTGACGCGTTGCGCGAGAAGATTGTGCACCGCCGCTTTACAGGCTTCGACGC
CGCTTCGTTCTACCATCGACACCACCACGCTGGCACCCAGTTGATCGGCGCGAGATTTAATCGCCGCGAC
AATTTGCGACGGCGCGTGCAGGGCCAGACTGGAGGTGGCAACGCCAATCAGCAACGACTGTTTGCCCGCC
AGTTGTTGTGCCACGCGGTTGGGAATGTAATTCAGCTCCGCCATCGCCGCTTCCACTTTTTCCCGCGTTT
TCGCAGAAACGTGGCTGGCCTGGTTCACCACGCGGGAAACGGTCTGATAAGAGACACCGGCATACTCTGC
GACATCGTATAACGTTACTGGTTTCACATTCACCACCCTGAATTGACTCTCTTCCGGGCGCTATCATGCC
ATACCGCGAAAGGTTTTGCGCCATTCGATGGTGTCCGGGATCTCGACGCTCTCCCTTATGCGACTCCTGC
ATTAGGAAGCAGCCCAGTAGTAGGTTGAGGCCGTTGAGCACCGCCGCCGCAAGGAATGGTGCATGCCGGC
ATGCCGCCCTTTCGTCTTCAAGAATTAATTCCCAATTCCCCAGGCATCAAATAAAACGAAAGGCTCAGTC
GAAAGACTGGGCCTTTCGTTTTATCTGTTGTTTGTCGGTGAACGCTCTCCTGAGTAGGACAAATCCGCCG
GGAGCGGATTTGAACGTTGCGAAGCAACGGCCCGGAGGGTGGCGGGCAGGACGCCCGCCATAAACTGCCA
GGAATTAATTCCCCAGGCATCAAATAAAACGAAAGGCTCAGTCGAAAGACTGGGCCTTTCGTTTTATCTG
TTGTTTGTCGGTGAACGCTCTCCTGAGTAGGACAAATCCGCCGGGAGCGGATTTGAACGTTGCGAAGCAA
CGGCCCGGAGGGTGGCGGGCAGGACGCCCGCCATAAACTGCCAGGAATTAATTCCCCAGGCATCAAATAA
AACGAAAGGCTCAGTCGAAAGACTGGGCCTTTCGTTTTATCTGTTGTTTGTCGGTGAACGCTCTCCTGAG
TAGGACAAATCCGCCGGGAGCGGATTTGAACGTTGCGAAGCAACGGCCCGGAGGGTGGCGGGCAGGACGC
CCGCCATAAACTGCCAGGAATTAATTCCCCAGGCATCAAATAAAACGAAAGGCTCAGTCGAAAGACTGGG
CCTTTCGTTTTATCTGTTGTTTGTCGGTGAACGCTCTCCTGAGTAGGACAAATCCGCCGGGAGCGGATTT
GAACGTTGCGAAGCAACGGCCCGGAGGGTGGCGGGCAGGACGCCCGCCATAAACTGCCAGGAATTAATTC
CCCAGGCATCAAATAAAACGAAAGGCTCAGTCGAAAGACTGGGCCTTTCGTTTTATCTGTTGTTTGTCGG
TGAACGCTCTCCTGAGTAGGACAAATCCGCCGGGAGCGGATTTGAACGTTGCGAAGCAACGGCCCGGAGG
GTGGCGGGCAGGACGCCCGCCATAAACTGCCAGGAATTGGGGATCGGAATTAATTCCCGGTTTAAACCGG
GGATCTCGATCCCGCGAAATTAATACGACTCACTATAGGGGAATTGTGAGCGGATAACAATTCCCCTCTA
GAAATAATTTTGTTTAACTTTAAGAAGGAGATATACATATGCAAGCTAAACCTCAAATTCCGAAAGATAA
ATCGAAAGTGGCAGGCTATATTGAAATTCCAGATGCTGATATTAAAGAACCAGTATATCCAGGACCAGCA
ACACCTGAACAATTAAATAGAGGTGTAAGCTTTGCAGAAGAAAATGCCTCACTAGATGATCAAAATATTT
CAATTGCAGGACACACTTTCATTGACCGTCCGAACTATCAATTTACAAATCTTAAAGCAGCCAAAAAAGG
TAGTATGGTGTACTTTAAAGTTGGTAATGAAACACGTAAGTATAAAATGACAAGTATAAGAGATGTTAAG
CCTACAGATGTAGAAGTTCTAGATGAACAAAAAGGTAAAGATAAACAATTAACATTAATTACTTGTGATG
ATTACAATGAAAAGACAGGCGTTTGGGAAAAACGTAAAATCTTTGTAGCTACAGAAGTCAAAGGCTGCAT
CACGGGAGATGCACTAGTTGCCCTACCCGAGGGCGAGTCGGTACGCATCGCCGACATCGTGCCGGGTGCG
CGGCCCAACAGTGACAACGCCATCGACCTGAAAGTCCTTGACCGGCATGGCAATCCCGTGCTCGCCGACC
GGCTGTTCCACTCCGGCGAGCATCCGGTGTACACGGTGCGTACGGTCGAAGGTCTGCGTGTGACGGGCAC
CGCGAACCACCCGTTGTTGTGTTTGGTCGACGTCGCCGGGGTGCCGACCCTGCTGTGGAAGCTGATCGAC
GAAATCAAGCCGGGCGATTACGCGGTGATTCAACGCAGCGCATTCAGCGTCGACTGTGCAGGTTTTGCCC
GCGGGAAACCCGAATTTGCGCCCACAACCTACACAGTCGGCGTCCCTGGACTGGTGCGTTTCTTGGAAGC
ACACCACCGAGACCCGGACGCCCAAGCTATCGCCGACGAGCTGACCGACGGGCGGTTCTACTACGCGAAA
GTCGCCAGTGTCACCGACGCCGGCGTGCAGCCGGTGTATAGCCTTCGTGTCGACACGGCAGACCACGCGT
TTATCACGAACGGGTTCGTCAGCCACGCTACTGGCCTCACCGGTCTGAACTCAGGCCTCACGACAAATCC
TGGTGTATCCGCTTGGCAGGTCAACACAGCTTATACTGCGGGACAATTGGTCACATATAACGGCAAGACG
TATAAATGTTTGCAGCCCCACACCTCCTTGGCAGGATGGGAACCATCCAACGTTCCTGCCTTGTGGCAGC
TTCAAGCGGCCGCACTCGAGCACCACCACCACCACCACTGACTGCAGGAAGGGGATCCGGCTGCTAACAA
AGCCCGAAAGGAAGCTGAGTTGGCTGCTGCCACCGCTGAGCAATAACTAGCATAACCCCTTGGGGCCTCT
AAACGGGTCTTGAGGGGTTTTTTGCTGAAAGGAGGAACTATATCCGGAT
Features (pLannotate 1.2.2; 26 found; start..end, strand, type, name):
     35..139     +  promoter       AmpR promoter: bla
    140..1000    +  CDS            AmpR: β-lactamase; bla; confers resistance to ampicillin, carbenicillin, and related antibiotics
   1042..1555    -  rep_origin     M13 ori (sequence partly withheld): M13 bacteriophage origin of replication; arrow indicates direction of (+) strand synthesis
   1666..2254    +  rep_origin     ori: high-copy-number ColE1/pMB1/pBR322/pUC origin of replication
   2431..2521    -  misc_feature   bom (fragment): basis of mobility region from pBR322
   2623..2814    -  CDS            rop: Rop protein, which maintains plasmids at low copy number; rop
   2855..2965    +  CDS            mbeC (fragment): MBEC_ECOLX - Experimental evidence at protein level: Swiss-Prot protein existence level 1. Required for efficient mobilization of ColE1 plasmid and is thus essential to promote the specific transfer of the plasmid during conjugation. Probably functions by inducing DNA bending, helping the MbeA relaxase to melt the DNA around the nic site and cleave the phosphodiester bond. Binds specifically double-stranded DNA (dsDNA) containing the ColE1 oriT but does not recognize the inverted repeat (IR). From Escherichia coli.
   3000..3322    -  CDS            TcR (fragment): tetracycline efflux protein; tet; confers resistance to tetracycline
   3337..3358    -  protein_bind   CAP binding site: CAP binding activates transcription in the presence of cAMP. E. coli catabolite activator protein
   3371..4453    -  CDS            lacI: lac repressor; lacI; The lac repressor binds to the lac operator to inhibit transcription in E. coli. This inhibition can be relieved by adding lactose or isopropyl-β-D-thiogalactopyranoside (IPTG).
   4454..4531    -  promoter       lacI promoter: lacI
   4539..4632    -  CDS            TcR (fragment): tetracycline efflux protein; tet; confers resistance to tetracycline
   4684..4770    +  terminator     rrnB T1 terminator: Escherichia coli rrnB; transcription terminator T1 from the E. coli rrnB gene
   4867..4953    +  terminator     rrnB T1 terminator: Escherichia coli rrnB; transcription terminator T1 from the E. coli rrnB gene
   5050..5136    +  terminator     rrnB T1 terminator: Escherichia coli rrnB; transcription terminator T1 from the E. coli rrnB gene
   5233..5319    +  terminator     rrnB T1 terminator: Escherichia coli rrnB; transcription terminator T1 from the E. coli rrnB gene
   5416..5502    +  terminator     rrnB T1 terminator: Escherichia coli rrnB; transcription terminator T1 from the E. coli rrnB gene
   5637..5655    +  promoter       T7 promoter: promoter for bacteriophage T7 RNA polymerase
   5656..5680    +  protein_bind   lac operator: The lac repressor binds to the lac operator to inhibit transcription in E. coli. This inhibition can be relieved by adding lactose or isopropyl-β-D-thiogalactopyranoside (IPTG). lac repressor encoded by lacI
   5695..5717    +  RBS            RBS: efficient ribosome binding site from bacteriophage T7 gene 10 (Olins and Rangwala, 1989)
   5716..6168    +  CDS            srtA (fragment): SRTA_STAA8 - Experimental evidence at protein level: Swiss-Prot protein existence level 1. Transpeptidase that anchors surface proteins to the cell wall (PubMed:10427003, PubMed:10446208, PubMed:10535938, PubMed:11714722, PubMed:14769030, PubMed:15247224). Recognizes and modifies its substrate by proteolytic cleavage of a C-terminal sorting signal. Following cleavage, a covalent intermediate is formed via a thioester bond between the sortase and its substrate, which is then transferred and covalently attached to the cell wall (PubMed:10446208, PubMed:10535938, PubMed:11714722, PubMed:14769030,
   6172..6765    +  CDS            Mxe GyrA intein: modified GyrA intein (Southworth et al., 1999); Mycobacterium xenopi gyrA; N-terminal cleavage of this intein can be induced by thiols.
   6796..6951    +  CDS            CBD: chitin binding domain from chitinase A1 (Watanabe et al., 1994); Bacillus circulans chiA
   6967..6984    +  CDS            9xHis (fragment): 9xHis affinity tag
   7006..7055    +  CDS            SET1 (fragment): solubility-enhancement tag derived from T7 phage gene 10B
   7063..7110    +  terminator     T7 terminator: transcription terminator for bacteriophage T7 RNA polymerase
