[The description below was written by a language model from this plasmid's Addgene catalogue record and pLannotate feature annotations shown in this document.]
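Description:
pTH1-SaSrtA-A is a 7,135 bp bacterial expression plasmid built on the pTWIN1 intein-fusion backbone, which was modified by adding a His6 tag. It produces a mutant Staphylococcus aureus sortase A in E. coli. The plasmid is maintained through a ColE1/pMB1-type origin together with the rop gene, and it is selected with ampicillin through the bla β-lactamase cassette. An M13 phage origin is also present, along with remnants of pBR322-derived sequences (bom, mbeC and tetracycline-resistance fragments) that are not functional markers here.

The insert is a 447 bp fragment of srtA cloned from S. aureus ATCC 10832 genomic DNA. It lacks amino acids 1–59 and carries the E108A substitution. Transcription runs from a T7 promoter controlled by an adjacent lac operator, and the plasmid carries its own lacI repressor, so expression is IPTG-inducible in hosts that supply T7 RNA polymerase. A T7 gene 10 ribosome binding site drives translation, and a T7 terminator closes the unit. Five tandem rrnB T1 terminators upstream of the promoter probably insulate the cassette from read-through transcription.

The sortase is fused at its C terminus to the Mxe GyrA intein, then a chitin-binding domain, then the added His6 tag. This arrangement allows affinity capture on chitin or metal-chelate resin. Because N-terminal cleavage of this intein can be induced by thiols, the sortase can be released from the tags. The associated publication concerns the design of calcium-independent sortase A variants, and this E108A mutant belongs to that work.
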