Addgene plasmid #64979: pTH1-SaSrtA-A
Purpose: Expresses the E108A mutant of Staphylococcus aureus sortase A in E. coli
Depositing lab: Teruyuki Nagamune. Depositing organization: The University of Tokyo. Publication: Design of Ca2+-independent Staphylococcus aureus sortase A mutants. Hirakawa H, Ishikawa S, Nagamune T. Biotechnol Bioeng. 2012 Dec;109(12):2955-61. doi: 10.1002/bit.24585. Epub 2012 Jul 4. PubMed 22729808.
Backbone
  Vector backbone: pTWIN1
  Backbone manufacturer: New England Biolabs
  Backbone size w/o insert (bp): 6688
  Total vector size (bp): 7135
  Modifications to backbone: Addition of a His6 tag
  Vector type: Bacterial Expression
Growth in bacteria
  Bacterial resistance: Ampicillin, 100 μg/mL
  Growth temperature: 37°C
  Growth strain: DH5alpha
  Copy number: Unknown
Gene/Insert
  Gene/Insert name: sortase A (alt name: SrtA)
  Species: Staphylococcus aureus ATCC 10832
  Insert size (bp): 447
  Mutation: deleted amino acids 1-59, E108A
  Tag / fusion protein: Mxe GyrA intein (C terminal on backbone); chitin-binding protein (C terminal on backbone); His6 tag (C terminal on backbone)
Resource information
  A portion of this plasmid was derived from a plasmid made by: S. aureus sortase A is originally cloned from a genomic DNA of S. aureus (ATCC 10832D) in our lab.
Terms and licenses: Academic/Nonprofit Terms; Industry Terms: Not Available to Industry
How to cite: pTH1-SaSrtA-A was a gift from Teruyuki Nagamune (Addgene plasmid # 64979 ; http://n2t.net/addgene:64979 ; RRID:Addgene_64979)
