>Addgene plasmid #64979 | pTH1-SaSrtA-A | depositor partial sequence | sequence record 109835 | Fusion protein of SrtA, Mxe GyrA intein, and chitin-binding protein with a His6 tag at the C-terminus
ATGCAAGCTAAACCTCAAATTCCGAAAGATAAATCGAAAGTGGCAGGCTATATTGAAATTCCAGATGCTG
ATATTAAAGAACCAGTATATCCAGGACCAGCAACACCTGAACAATTAAATAGAGGTGTAAGCTTTGCAGA
AGAAAATGCCTCACTAGATGATCAAAATATTTCAATTGCAGGACACACTTTCATTGACCGTCCGAACTAT
CAATTTACAAATCTTAAAGCAGCCAAAAAAGGTAGTATGGTGTACTTTAAAGTTGGTAATGAAACACGTA
AGTATAAAATGACAAGTATAAGAGATGTTAAGCCTACAGATGTAGAAGTTCTAGATGAACAAAAAGGTAA
AGATAAACAATTAACATTAATTACTTGTGATGATTACAATGAAAAGACAGGCGTTTGGGAAAAACGTAAA
ATCTTTGTAGCTACAGAAGTCAAAGGCTGCATCACGGGAGATGCACTAGTTGCCCTACCCGAGGGCGAGT
CGGTACGCATCGCCGACATCGTGCCGGGTGCGCGGCCCAACAGTGACAACGCCATCGACCTGAAAGTCCT
TGACCGGCATGGCAATCCCGTGCTCGCCGACCGGCTGTTCCACTCCGGCGAGCATCCGGTGTACACGGTG
CGTACGGTCGAAGGTCTGCGTGTGACGGGCACCGCGAACCACCCGTTGTTGTGTTTGGTCGACGTCGCCG
GGGTGCCGACCCTGCTGTGGAAGCTGATCGACGAAATCAAGCCGGGCGATTACGCGGTGATTCAACGCAG
CGCATTCAGCGTCGACTGTGCAGGTTTTGCCCGCGGGAAACCCGAATTTGCGCCCACAACCTACACAGTC
GGCGTCCCTGGACTGGTGCGTTTCTTGGAAGCACACCACCGAGACCCGGACGCCCAAGCTATCGCCGACG
AGCTGACCGACGGGCGGTTCTACTACGCGAAAGTCGCCAGTGTCACCGACGCCGGCGTGCAGCCGGTGTA
TAGCCTTCGTGTCGACACGGCAGACCACGCGTTTATCACGAACGGGTTCGTCAGCCACGCTACTGGCCTC
ACCGGTCTGAACTCAGGCCTCACGACAAATCCTGGTGTATCCGCTTGGCAGGTCAACACAGCTTATACTG
CGGGACAATTGGTCACATATAACGGCAAGACGTATAAATGTTTGCAGCCCCACACCTCCTTGGCAGGATG
GGAACCATCCAACGTTCCTGCCTTGTGGCAGCTTCAAGCGGCCGCACTCGAGCACCACCACCACCACCAC
