>Addgene plasmid #64979 | pTH1-SaSrtA-A | depositor partial sequence | sequence record 109836 | SrtA
ATGCAAGCTAAACCTCAAATTCCGAAAGATAAATCGAAAGTGGCAGGCTATATTGAAATTCCAGATGCTG
ATATTAAAGAACCAGTATATCCAGGACCAGCAACACCTGAACAATTAAATAGAGGTGTAAGCTTTGCAGA
AGAAAATGCCTCACTAGATGATCAAAATATTTCAATTGCAGGACACACTTTCATTGACCGTCCGAACTAT
CAATTTACAAATCTTAAAGCAGCCAAAAAAGGTAGTATGGTGTACTTTAAAGTTGGTAATGAAACACGTA
AGTATAAAATGACAAGTATAAGAGATGTTAAGCCTACAGATGTAGAAGTTCTAGATGAACAAAAAGGTAA
AGATAAACAATTAACATTAATTACTTGTGATGATTACAATGAAAAGACAGGCGTTTGGGAAAAACGTAAA
ATCTTTGTAGCTACAGAAGTCAAAGGC
