>Addgene plasmid #64979 | pTH1-SaSrtA-A | addgene partial sequence | sequence record 115138 | T7 5'-TAATACGACTCACTATAGGG-3'
ACTTTAAGAAGGAGATATACATATGCAAGCTAAACCTCAAATTCCGAAAGATAAATCGAAAGTGGCAGGC
TATATTGAAATTCCAGATGCTGATATTAAAGAACCAGTATATCCAGGACCAGCAACACCTGAACAATTAA
ATAGAGGTGTAAGCTTTGCAGAAGAAAATGCCTCACTAGATGATCAAAATATTTCAATTGCAGGACACAC
TTTCATTGACCGTCCGAACTATCAATTTACAAATCTTAAAGCAGCCAAAAAAGGTAGTATGGTGTACTTT
AAAGTTGGTAATGAAACACGTAAGTATAAAATGACAAGTATAAGAGATGTTAAGCCTACAGATGTAGAAG
TTCTAGATGAACAAAAAGGTAAAGATAAACAATTAACATTAATTACTTGTGATGATTACAATGAAAAGAC
AGGCGTTTGGGAAAAACGTAAAATCTTTGTAGCTACAGAAGTCAAAGGCTGCATCACGGGAGATGCACTA
GTTGCCCTACCCGAGGGCGAGTCGGTACGCATCGCCGACATCGTGCCGGGTGCGCGGCCCAACAGTGACA
ACGCCATCGACCTGAAAGTCCTTGACCGGCATGGCAATCCCGTGCTCGCCGACCGGCTGTTCCACTCCGG
CGAGCATCCGGTGTACACGGTGCGTACGGTCGAAGGTCTGCGTGTGACGGGCACCGCGAACCACCCGTTG
TTGTGTTTGGTCGACGTCGCCGGGGTGCCGACCCTGCTGTGGAAGCTGATCGACGAAATCAAGCCGGGCG
ATTACGCGGTGATTCAACGCAGCGCATTCAGCGTCGACTGTGCAGGTTT
