>Addgene plasmid #64979 | pTH1-SaSrtA-A | addgene partial sequence | sequence record 115208 | T7term 5'-GCTAGTTATTGCTCAGCGG-3'
GCAGCCGGATCCCCTTCCTGCAGTCAGTGGTGGTGGTGGTGGTGCTCGAGTGCGGCCGCTTGAAGCTGCC
ACAAGGCAGGAACGTTGGATGGTTCCCATCCTGCCAAGGAGGTGTGGGGCTGCAAACATTTATACGTCTT
GCCGTTATATGTGACCAATTGTCCCGCAGTATAAGCTGTGTTGACCTGCCAAGCGGATACACCAGGATTT
GTCGTGAGGCCTGAGTTCAGACCGGTGAGGCCAGTAGCGTGGCTGACGAACCCGTTCGTGATAAACGCGT
GGTCTGCCGTGTCGACACGAAGGCTATACACCGGCTGCACGCCGGCGTCGGTGACACTGGCGACTTTCGC
GTAGTAGAACCGCCCGTCGGTCAGCTCGTCGGCGATAGCTTGGGCGTCCGGGTCTCGGTGGTGTGCTTCC
AAGAAACGCACCAGTCCAGGGACGCCGACTGTGTAGGTTGTGGGCGCAAATTCGGGTTTCCCGCGGGCAA
AACCTGCACAGTCGACGCTGAATGCGCTGCGTTGAATCACCGCGTAATCGCCCGGCTTGATTTCGTCGAT
CAGCTTCCACAGCAGGGTCGGCACCCCGGCGACGTCGACCAAACACAACAACGGGTGGTTCGCGGTGCCC
GTCACACGCAGACCTTCGACCGTACGCACCGTGTACACCGGATGCTCGCCGGAGTGGAACAGCCGGTCGG
CGAGCACGGGATTGCCATGCCGGTCAAGGACTTTCAGGTCGATGGCGTTGTCACTGTTGGGCCGCGCACC
CGGCACGATGTCGGCGATGCGTACCGACTCGCCCTCGGGTAGGGCAACTAGTGCATCTCCCGTGATGCAG
CCTTTGACTTCTGTAGCTACAAAGATTTTACGTTTTTCCCAAACGCCTGTCTTTTCATTGTAATCATCAC
AAGTAATTAATGTTAATTGTTTATCTTTACCTTTTTGTTCATCTAGAACTTCTACAT
